Addgene plasmid #200721: TS181_pETNKI_his3C_pA-Dam
Purpose: producing pA-DamID methylation protein in bacteria
Depositing lab: Bas van Steensel. Depositing organization: Netherlands Cancer Institute. Publication: Genome-Wide Mapping and Microscopy Visualization of Protein-DNA Interactions by pA-DamID. van Schaik T, Manzo SG, van Steensel B. Methods Mol Biol. 2022;2458:215-229. doi: 10.1007/978-1-0716-2140-0_12. PubMed 35103970.
Backbone
  Vector backbone: pET NKI
  Vector type: Bacterial Expression
Growth in bacteria
  Bacterial resistance: Kanamycin, 50 μg/mL
  Growth temperature: 37°C
  Growth strain: DH5alpha
  Copy number: Unknown
Gene/Insert
  Gene/Insert name: His3C-pA-Dam (alt name: ECO-Dam methylase)
  Species: bacteria
  Mutation: codon optimized
  Tag / fusion protein: His (N terminal on insert)
Terms and licenses: Academic/Nonprofit Terms; Industry Terms: Not Available to Industry
How to cite: TS181_pETNKI_his3C_pA-Dam was a gift from Bas van Steensel (Addgene plasmid # 200721 ; http://n2t.net/addgene:200721 ; RRID:Addgene_200721)
