[The description below was written by a language model from this plasmid's Addgene catalogue record and pLannotate feature annotations shown in this document.]
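Description:
TS181_pETNKI_his3C_pA-Dam is a 6.6 kb bacterial expression plasmid built on the pET NKI backbone for producing the protein A–Dam fusion enzyme used in pA-DamID. It is maintained in E. coli under kanamycin selection through an aph(3')-Ia (KanR) gene and replicates from a ColE1/pMB1-type origin. The pBR322-derived bom and rop elements are also present, and rop normally restrains copy number, although the record lists copy number as unknown. An f1 origin is also annotated. Short tetracycline-resistance fragments flanking the lacI region appear to be non-functional backbone remnants.

The expression cassette follows the standard pET design. A T7 promoter is followed directly by a lac operator and the T7 gene 10 ribosome binding site, with a T7 terminator at the end of the cassette. The plasmid carries lacI under its own promoter, so transcription is repressed until it is induced with IPTG in a host that supplies T7 RNA polymerase. The codon-optimized open reading frame encodes an N-terminal His tag. The "3C" in the construct name suggests a 3C protease cleavage site, though neither this site nor the N-terminal tag is annotated separately in the feature table. Next comes an immunoglobulin-binding fragment of Staphylococcus aureus protein A, fused to E. coli Dam, the adenine methyltransferase that modifies GATC sites. A partial His-tag sequence and a short solubility-tag fragment are annotated downstream of dam. The record does not say whether these are translated, and they may be untranslated vector sequence.

The purified protein is intended for pA-DamID. In that method the protein A portion binds an antibody directed against a chromatin or nuclear protein of interest, and the tethered Dam then methylates nearby GATC sites. This methylation allows protein–DNA interactions to be mapped genome-wide or visualized by microscopy.
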