Features (pLannotate 1.2.2; 20 found; start..end, strand, type, name):
     12..440     +  rep_origin     f1 ori (sequence partly withheld): f1 bacteriophage origin of replication; arrow indicates direction of (+) strand synthesis
    493..550     +  promoter       AmpR promoter (fragment): bla
    559..1374    -  CDS            KanR: aminoglycoside phosphotransferase; aph(3')-Ia; confers resistance to kanamycin in bacteria or G418 (Geneticin®) in eukaryotes
   1496..2084    +  rep_origin     ori: high-copy-number ColE1/pMB1/pBR322/pUC origin of replication
   2270..2409    -  misc_feature   bom: basis of mobility region from pBR322
   2511..2702    -  CDS            rop: Rop protein, which maintains plasmids at low copy number; rop
   2719..3099    +  CDS            YPB1_ECOLX: Protein predicted: Swiss-Prot protein existence level 4. From Escherichia coli.
   3171..3462    -  CDS            TcR (fragment): tetracycline efflux protein; tet; confers resistance to tetracycline
   3477..3498    -  protein_bind   CAP binding site: CAP binding activates transcription in the presence of cAMP. E. coli catabolite activator protein
   3511..4593    -  CDS            lacI: lac repressor; lacI; The lac repressor binds to the lac operator to inhibit transcription in E. coli. This inhibition can be relieved by adding lactose or isopropyl-β-D-thiogalactopyranoside (IPTG).
   4594..4671    -  promoter       lacI promoter: lacI
   4679..4958    -  CDS            TcR (fragment): tetracycline efflux protein; tet; confers resistance to tetracycline
   4980..4998    +  promoter       T7 promoter: promoter for bacteriophage T7 RNA polymerase
   4999..5023    +  protein_bind   lac operator: The lac repressor binds to the lac operator to inhibit transcription in E. coli. This inhibition can be relieved by adding lactose or isopropyl-β-D-thiogalactopyranoside (IPTG). lac repressor encoded by lacI
   5038..5060    +  RBS            RBS: efficient ribosome binding site from bacteriophage T7 gene 10 (Olins and Rangwala, 1989)
   5145..5561    +  CDS            spa (fragment): SPA_STAAE - Experimental evidence at protein level: Swiss-Prot protein existence level 1. Plays a role in the inhibition of the host innate and adaptive immune responses. Possesses five immunoglobulin-binding domains that capture both the fragment crystallizable region (Fc region) and the Fab region (part of Ig that identifies antigen) of immunoglobulins (By similarity). In turn, Staphylococcus aureus is protected from phagocytic killing via inhibition of Ig Fc region. In addition, the host elicited B-cell response is prevented due to a decrease of antibody-secreting cell proliferation that en
   5589..6422    +  CDS            dam: DMA_ECOLI - Experimental evidence at protein level: Swiss-Prot protein existence level 1. Methylates DNA within the sequence GATC and protects the DNA from cleavage by the restriction endonuclease MboI. Although it shares sequence specificity with a number of type II restriction endonucleases and methylases, it is thought to act in postreplication mismatch repair rather than as a part of a restriction modification system. May also play a role in DNA replication. From Escherichia coli (strain K12).
   6443..6460    +  CDS            9xHis (fragment): 9xHis affinity tag
   6470..6519    +  CDS            SET1 (fragment): solubility-enhancement tag derived from T7 phage gene 10B
   6527..6574    +  terminator     T7 terminator: transcription terminator for bacteriophage T7 RNA polymerase
>Addgene plasmid #200721 | TS181_pETNKI_his3C_pA-Dam | addgene full sequence | sequence record 393712 | Addgene NGS Result
TGGCGAATGGG
[124 nt withheld, positions 12-135]
C
[91 nt withheld, positions 137-227]
A
[49 nt withheld, positions 229-277]
CCTTTGACGTTGGAGTCCACGTTCTTT
[37 nt withheld, positions 305-341]
ACCCTATCTCGGTCTATTCTTTTGATTTATAAGGGATTTTGCCGATTTCGGCCTATTGGTTAAAAAATGA
GCTGATTTAACAAAAATTTAACGCGAATTTTAACAAAATATTAACGCTTACAATTTAGGTGGCACTTTTC
GGGGAAATGTGCGCGGAACCCCTATTTGTTTATTTTTCTAAATACATTCAAATATGTATCCGCTCATGAA
TTAATTCTTAGAAAAACTCATCGAGCATCAAATGAAACTGCAATTTATTCATATCAGGATTATCAATACC
ATATTTTTGAAAAAGCCGTTTCTGTAATGAAGGAGAAAACTCACCGAGGCAGTTCCATAGGATGGCAAGA
TCCTGGTATCGGTCTGCGATTCCGACTCGTCCAACATCAATACAACCTATTAATTTCCCCTCGTCAAAAA
TAAGGTTATCAAGTGAGAAATCACCATGAGTGACGACTGAATCCGGTGAGAATGGCAAAAGTTTATGCAT
TTCTTTCCAGACTTGTTCAACAGGCCAGCCATTACGCTCGTCATCAAAATCACTCGCATCAACCAAACCG
TTATTCATTCGTGATTGCGCCTGAGCGAGACGAAATACGCGATCGCTGTTAAAAGGACAATTACAAACAG
GAATCGAATGCAACCGGCGCAGGAACACTGCCAGCGCATCAACAATATTTTCACCTGAATCAGGATATTC
TTCTAATACCTGGAATGCTGTTTTCCCGGGGATCGCAGTGGTGAGTAACCATGCATCATCAGGAGTACGG
ATAAAATGCTTGATGGTCGGAAGAGGCATAAATTCCGTCAGCCAGTTTAGTCTGACCATCTCATCTGTAA
CATCATTGGCAACGCTACCTTTGCCATGTTTCAGAAACAACTCTGGCGCATCGGGCTTCCCATACAATCG
ATAGATTGTCGCACCTGATTGCCCGACATTATCGCGAGCCCATTTATACCCATATAAATCAGCATCCATG
TTGGAATTTAATCGCGGCCTAGAGCAAGACGTTTCCCGTTGAATATGGCTCATAACACCCCTTGTATTAC
TGTTTATGTAAGCAGACAGTTTTATTGTTCATGACCAAAATCCCTTAACGTGAGTTTTCGTTCCACTGAG
CGTCAGACCCCGTAGAAAAGATCAAAGGATCTTCTTGAGATCCTTTTTTTCTGCGCGTAATCTGCTGCTT
GCAAACAAAAAAACCACCGCTACCAGCGGTGGTTTGTTTGCCGGATCAAGAGCTACCAACTCTTTTTCCG
AAGGTAACTGGCTTCAGCAGAGCGCAGATACCAAATACTGTCCTTCTAGTGTAGCCGTAGTTAGGCCACC
ACTTCAAGAACTCTGTAGCACCGCCTACATACCTCGCTCTGCTAATCCTGTTACCAGTGGCTGCTGCCAG
TGGCGATAAGTCGTGTCTTACCGGGTTGGACTCAAGACGATAGTTACCGGATAAGGCGCAGCGGTCGGGC
TGAACGGGGGGTTCGTGCACACAGCCCAGCTTGGAGCGAACGACCTACACCGAACTGAGATACCTACAGC
GTGAGCTATGAGAAAGCGCCACGCTTCCCGAAGGGAGAAAGGCGGACAGGTATCCGGTAAGCGGCAGGGT
CGGAACAGGAGAGCGCACGAGGGAGCTTCCAGGGGGAAACGCCTGGTATCTTTATAGTCCTGTCGGGTTT
CGCCACCTCTGACTTGAGCGTCGATTTTTGTGATGCTCGTCAGGGGGGCGGAGCCTATGGAAAAACGCCA
GCAACGCGGCCTTTTTACGGTTCCTGGCCTTTTGCTGGCCTTTTGCTCACATGTTCTTTCCTGCGTTATC
CCCTGATTCTGTGGATAACCGTATTACCGCCTTTGAGTGAGCTGATACCGCTCGCCGCAGCCGAACGACC
GAGCGCAGCGAGTCAGTGAGCGAGGAAGCGGAAGAGCGCCTGATGCGGTATTTTCTCCTTACGCATCTGT
GCGGTATTTCACACCGCAATGGTGCACTCTCAGTACAATCTGCTCTGATGCCGCATAGTTAAGCCAGTAT
ACACTCCGCTATCGCTACGTGACTGGGTCATGGCTGCGCCCCGACACCCGCCAACACCCGCTGACGCGCC
CTGACGGGCTTGTCTGCTCCCGGCATCCGCTTACAGACAAGCTGTGACCGTCTCCGGGAGCTGCATGTGT
CAGAGGTTTTCACCGTCATCACCGAAACGCGCGAGGCAGCTGCGGTAAAGCTCATCAGCGTGGTCGTGAA
GCGATTCACAGATGTCTGCCTGTTCATCCGCGTCCAGCTCGTTGAGTTTCTCCAGAAGCGTTAATGTCTG
GCTTCTGATAAAGCGGGCCATGTTAAGGGCGGTTTTTTCCTGTTTGGTCACTGATGCCTCCGTGTAAGGG
GGATTTCTGTTCATGGGGGTAATGATACCGATGAAACGAGAGAGGATGCTCACGATACGGGTTACTGATG
ATGAACATGCCCGGTTACTGGAACGTTGTGAGGGTAAACAACTGGCGGTATGGATGCGGCGGGACCAGAG
AAAAATCACTCAGGGTCAATGCCAGCGCTTCGTTAATACAGATGTAGGTGTTCCACAGGGTAGCCAGCAG
CATCCTGCGATGCAGATCCGGAACATAATGGTGCAGGGCGCTGACTTCCGCGTTTCCAGACTTTACGAAA
CACGGAAACCGAAGACCATTCATGTTGTTGCTCAGGTCGCAGACGTTTTGCAGCAGCAGTCGCTTCACGT
TCGCTCGCGTATCGGTGATTCATTCTGCTAACCAGTAAGGCAACCCCGCCAGCCTAGCCGGGTCCTCAAC
GACAGGAGCACGATCATGCGCACCCGTGGGGCCGCCATGCCGGCGATAATGGCCTGCTTCTCGCCGAAAC
GTTTGGTGGCGGGACCAGTGACGAAGGCTTGAGCGAGGGCGTGCAAGATTCCGAATACCGCAAGCGACAG
GCCGATCATCGTCGCGCTCCAGCGAAAGCGGTCCTCGCCGAAAATGACCCAGAGCGCTGCCGGCACCTGT
CCTACGAGTTGCATGATAAAGAAGACAGTCATAAGTGCGGCGACGATAGTCATGCCCCGCGCCCACCGGA
AGGAGCTGACTGGGTTGAAGGCTCTCAAGGGCATCGGTCGAGATCCCGGTGCCTAATGAGTGAGCTAACT
TACATTAATTGCGTTGCGCTCACTGCCCGCTTTCCAGTCGGGAAACCTGTCGTGCCAGCTGCATTAATGA
ATCGGCCAACGCGCGGGGAGAGGCGGTTTGCGTATTGGGCGCCAGGGTGGTTTTTCTTTTCACCAGTGAG
ACGGGCAACAGCTGATTGCCCTTCACCGCCTGGCCCTGAGAGAGTTGCAGCAAGCGGTCCACGCTGGTTT
GCCCCAGCAGGCGAAAATCCTGTTTGATGGTGGTTAACGGCGGGATATAACATGAGCTGTCTTCGGTATC
GTCGTATCCCACTACCGAGATATCCGCACCAACGCGCAGCCCGGACTCGGTAATGGCGCGCATTGCGCCC
AGCGCCATCTGATCGTTGGCAACCAGCATCGCAGTGGGAACGATGCCCTCATTCAGCATTTGCATGGTTT
GTTGAAAACCGGACATGGCACTCCAGTCGCCTTCCCGTTCCGCTATCGGCTGAATTTGATTGCGAGTGAG
ATATTTATGCCAGCCAGCCAGACGCAGACGCGCCGAGACAGAACTTAATGGGCCCGCTAACAGCGCGATT
TGCTGGTGACCCAATGCGACCAGATGCTCCACGCCCAGTCGCGTACCGTCTTCATGGGAGAAAATAATAC
TGTTGATGGGTGTCTGGTCAGAGACATCAAGAAATAACGCCGGAACATTAGTGCAGGCAGCTTCCACAGC
AATGGCATCCTGGTCATCCAGCGGATAGTTAATGATCAGCCCACTGACGCGTTGCGCGAGAAGATTGTGC
ACCGCCGCTTTACAGGCTTCGACGCCGCTTCGTTCTACCATCGACACCACCACGCTGGCACCCAGTTGAT
CGGCGCGAGATTTAATCGCCGCGACAATTTGCGACGGCGCGTGCAGGGCCAGACTGGAGGTGGCAACGCC
AATCAGCAACGACTGTTTGCCCGCCAGTTGTTGTGCCACGCGGTTGGGAATGTAATTCAGCTCCGCCATC
GCCGCTTCCACTTTTTCCCGCGTTTTCGCAGAAACGTGGCTGGCCTGGTTCACCACGCGGGAAACGGTCT
GATAAGAGACACCGGCATACTCTGCGACATCGTATAACGTTACTGGTTTCACATTCACCACCCTGAATTG
ACTCTCTTCCGGGCGCTATCATGCCATACCGCGAAAGGTTTTGCGCCATTCGATGGTGTCCGGGATCTCG
ACGCTCTCCCTTATGCGACTCCTGCATTAGGAAGCAGCCCAGTAGTAGGTTGAGGCCGTTGAGCACCGCC
GCCGCAAGGAATGGTGCATGCAAGGAGATGGCGCCCAACAGTCCCCCGGCCACGGGGCCTGCCACCATAC
CCACGCCGAAACAAGCGCTCATGAGCCCGAAGTGGCGAGCCCGATCTTCCCCATCGGTGATGTCGGCGAT
ATAGGCGCCAGCAACCGCACCTGTGGCGCCGGTGATGCCGGCCACGATGCGTCCGGCGTAGAGGATCGAG
ATCTCGATCCCGCGAAATTAATACGACTCACTATAGGGGAATTGTGAGCGGATAACAATTCCCCTCTAGA
AATAATTTTGTTTAACTTTAAGAAGGAGATATACCATGGCACATCACCACCACCATCACTCCGCGGCTCT
TGAGGTGCTCTTTCAGGGACCCGGTATGACCATGATCACGCCGTCTTTAAAGGATGACCCGAGCCAATCA
GCAAACCTTTTGTCTGAGGCCAAAAAATTGAATGAATCTCAAGCGCCAAAGGCTGACAATAAATTCAACA
AGGAGCAACAGAACGCATTTTACGAGATTTTGCACCTGCCAAATTTAAATGAGGAGCAACGTAATGGGTT
CATCCAAAGTTTAAAAGATGACCCGTCTCAGTCCGCTAATCTGCTTGCCGAGGCTAAGAAGCTGAATGAC
GCTCAAGCACCTAAAGCCGACAACAAGTTCAATAAGGAGCAGCAGAATGCTTTTTACGAAATCTTGCACT
TACCTAATTTGACGGAAGAACAGCGTAATGGGTTCATTCAATCTTTGAAGGACGATCCCTCAGTGTCAAA
AGAAATCCTGGCTGAGGCCAAGAAGTTAAACGATGCTCAGGCTCCAAAGGACGATGACAAAGAATTCATG
AAAAAGAATCGCGCATTCTTGAAATGGGCTGGTGGCAAGTATCCTTTGTTGGATGACATTAAACGCCACT
TACCAAAAGGTGAATGTTTAGTTGAGCCCTTCGTAGGGGCTGGCAGCGTTTTCCTGAATACAGATTTCTC
TCGTTATATCCTGGCAGACATTAATAGTGATCTGATTTCGTTATACAACATCGTCAAGATGCGCACCGAT
GAGTACGTTCAAGCAGCTCGTGAGTTATTCGTTCCTGAGACCAACTGTGCTGAGGTGTATTACCAATTCC
GTGAGGAATTCAACAAATCACAGGACCCATTTCGCCGTGCCGTGTTGTTCCTGTATCTTAATCGTTACGG
GTATAACGGGTTGTGTCGTTACAATCTTCGTGGAGAGTTCAATGTTCCATTTGGACGTTACAAGAAGCCA
TATTTCCCCGAAGCGGAGCTTTATCACTTCGCCGAGAAGGCCCAAAACGCATTCTTTTATTGTGAGTCGT
ATGCAGACAGTATGGCTCGCGCGGATGATGCTTCTGTCGTATACTGTGACCCGCCCTACGCTCCTCTGTC
TGCGACGGCGAACTTCACCGCCTACCATACAAATAGTTTCACCCTGGAACAACAAGCGCATCTTGCAGAA
ATTGCGGAAGGATTAGTAGAACGCCACATCCCCGTCTTGATCAGCAACCACGACACAATGCTTACCCGTG
AATGGTATCAACGTGCCAAACTTCACGTTGTGAAGGTACGCCGTAGCATTAGCAGTAATGGCGGAACTCG
CAAAAAGGTGGATGAACTGTTAGCGCTGTATAAACCCGGCGTTGTTTCCCCCGCAAAGAAATAACCGGGC
TTCTCCTCGAGCACCACCACCACCACCACTGAGATCCGGCTGCTAACAAAGCCCGAAAGGAAGCTGAGTT
GGCTGCTGCCACCGCTGAGCAATAACTAGCATAACCCCTTGGGGCCTCTAAACGGGTCTTGAGGGGTTTT
TTGCTGAAAGGAGGAACTATATCCGGAT
